Addgene plasmid #47167: TAL3448
Depositing lab: Keith Joung. Publication: Targeted gene disruption in somatic zebrafish cells using engineered TALENs. Sander JD, Cade L, Khayter C, Reyon D, Peterson RT, Joung JK, Yeh JR. Nat Biotechnol. 2011 Aug 5;29(8):697-8. doi: 10.1038/nbt.1934. PubMed 21822241.
Backbone
  Vector backbone: JDS70
  Backbone manufacturer: Addgene plasmid #32285
  Backbone size w/o insert (bp): 6447
  Vector type: Mammalian Expression ; T7
Growth in bacteria
  Bacterial resistance: Ampicillin, 100 μg/mL
  Growth temperature: 37°C
  Growth strain: XL1 Blue
  Copy number: High Copy
Gene/Insert
  Gene/Insert name: ZebrafishCommunity-hcrt-left (alt name: hcrt)
  Species: D. rerio (zebrafish)
  Insert size (bp): 1430
  Entrez Gene: hcrt
  Promoter: CMV
  Tag / fusion protein: 3X Flag (N terminal on backbone); WT FOKI (C terminal on backbone)
  Cloning method: Restriction Enzyme; 5′ cloning site BsmBI (destroyed during cloning); 3′ cloning site BsmBI (destroyed during cloning)
  Sequencing primers: 5′ CMV-F; 3′ BGH-rev
Terms and licenses: Academic/Nonprofit Terms; Industry Terms: Not Available to Industry
Depositor comments: Target binding site: TACAAGACAGGGGACAGA It is strongly recommended that users perform a diagnostic digest to verify this plasmid prior to use. For example, a double digest of the plasmid with BamHI and KpnI should result in two bands at 2.3kb and 5.8kb.
How to cite: TAL3448 was a gift from Keith Joung (Addgene plasmid # 47167 ; http://n2t.net/addgene:47167 ; RRID:Addgene_47167)
