[The description below was written by a language model from this plasmid's Addgene catalogue record.]
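Description:
TAL3448 is a TALEN expression plasmid built in the JDS70 backbone, a mammalian expression vector that also carries a T7 promoter. It encodes the "left" half-site monomer of a TALE nuclease pair directed against the zebrafish (Danio rerio) hcrt gene. The plasmid is maintained in E. coli as a high-copy construct under ampicillin selection. No feature table accompanies the record, so the origin of replication and other backbone details are not stated.

The roughly 1.4 kb insert is an engineered array of TAL effector repeats whose order specifies recognition of a defined 18-nucleotide target site in hcrt. It was placed into the backbone through BsmBI sites that were destroyed during cloning, as is typical when a type IIS enzyme is used for seamless, in-frame assembly. The backbone supplies the flanking parts of the fusion protein: an N-terminal 3X Flag tag for detection and a C-terminal wild-type FokI nuclease domain. Because FokI cleaves only as a dimer, this monomer is meant to be used with a matching "right" TALEN that binds the opposite strand nearby, so that the two FokI domains meet over the spacer and make a double-strand break. Error-prone repair of that break can then produce disruptive indels.

Expression in cells is driven by the CMV promoter. The T7 designation indicates that the coding sequence can also be transcribed in vitro to make mRNA, a usual route for delivery into zebrafish embryos. The BGH reverse sequencing primer suggests a downstream BGH polyadenylation region, although the record does not list one. The associated work describes targeted gene disruption in somatic zebrafish cells using engineered TALENs.
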