>Addgene plasmid #47167 | TAL3448 | depositor partial sequence | sequence record 67254 | Insert sequence
ATGGACTACAAAGACCATGACGGTGATTATAAAGATCATGACATCGATTACAAGGATGACGATGACAAGA
TGGCCCCCAAGAAGAAGAGGAAGGTGGGCATTCACCGCGGGGTACCTATGGTGGACTTGAGGACACTCGG
TTATTCGCAACAGCAACAGGAGAAAATCAAGCCTAAGGTCAGGAGCACCGTCGCGCAACACCACGAGGCG
CTTGTGGGGCATGGCTTCACTCATGCGCATATTGTCGCGCTTTCACAGCACCCTGCGGCGCTTGGGACGG
TGGCTGTCAAATACCAAGATATGATTGCGGCCCTGCCCGAAGCCACGCACGAGGCAATTGTAGGGGTCGG
TAAACAGTGGTCGGGAGCGCGAGCACTTGAGGCGCTGCTGACTGTGGCGGGTGAGCTTAGGGGGCCTCCG
CTCCAGCTCGACACCGGGCAGCTGCTGAAGATCGCGAAGAGAGGGGGAGTAACAGCGGTAGAGGCAGTGC
ACGCCTGGCGCAATGCGCTCACCGGGGCCCCCTTGAACCTGACCCCAGACCAGGTAGTCGCAATCGCGTC
GAACATTGGGGGAAAGCAAGCCCTGGAAACCGTGCAAAGGTTGTTGCCGGTCCTTTGTCAAGACCACGGC
CTTACACCGGAGCAAGTCGTGGCCATTGCATCCCACGACGGTGGCAAACAGGCTCTTGAGACGGTTCAGA
GACTTCTCCCAGTTCTCTGTCAAGCCCACGGGCTGACTCCCGATCAAGTTGTAGCGATTGCGTCGAACAT
TGGAGGGAAACAAGCATTGGAGACTGTCCAACGGCTCCTTCCCGTGTTGTGTCAAGCCCACGGTTTGACG
CCTGCACAAGTGGTCGCCATCGCCTCCAATATTGGCGGTAAGCAGGCGCTGGAAACAGTACAGCGCCTGC
TGCCTGTACTGTGCCAGGATCATGGACTGACCCCAGACCAGGTAGTCGCAATCGCGAACAATAATGGGGG
AAAGCAAGCCCTGGAAACCGTGCAAAGGTTGTTGCCGGTCCTTTGTCAAGACCACGGCCTTACACCGGAG
CAAGTCGTGGCCATTGCAAGCAACATCGGTGGCAAACAGGCTCTTGAGACGGTTCAGAGACTTCTCCCAG
TTCTCTGTCAAGCCCACGGGCTGACTCCCGATCAAGTTGTAGCGATTGCGTCGCATGACGGAGGGAAACA
AGCATTGGAGACTGTCCAACGGCTCCTTCCCGTGTTGTGTCAAGCCCACGGTTTGACGCCTGCACAAGTG
GTCGCCATCGCCTCCAATATTGGCGGTAAGCAGGCGCTGGAAACAGTACAGCGCCTGCTGCCTGTACTGT
GCCAGGATCATGGACTGACCCCAGACCAGGTAGTCGCAATCGCGAACAATAATGGGGGAAAGCAAGCCCT
GGAAACCGTGCAAAGGTTGTTGCCGGTCCTTTGTCAAGACCACGGCCTTACACCGGAGCAAGTCGTGGCC
ATTGCAAATAATAACGGTGGCAAACAGGCTCTTGAGACGGTTCAGAGACTTCTCCCAGTTCTCTGTCAAG
CCCACGGGCTGACTCCCGATCAAGTTGTAGCGATTGCGAATAACAATGGAGGGAAACAAGCATTGGAGAC
TGTCCAACGGCTCCTTCCCGTGTTGTGTCAAGCCCACGGTTTGACGCCTGCACAAGTGGTCGCCATCGCC
AACAACAACGGCGGTAAGCAGGCGCTGGAAACAGTACAGCGCCTGCTGCCTGTACTGTGCCAGGATCATG
GACTGACCCCAGACCAGGTAGTCGCAATCGCGTCGAACATTGGGGGAAAGCAAGCCCTGGAAACCGTGCA
AAGGTTGTTGCCGGTCCTTTGTCAAGACCACGGCCTTACACCGGAGCAAGTCGTGGCCATTGCATCCCAC
GACGGTGGCAAACAGGCTCTTGAGACGGTTCAGAGACTTCTCCCAGTTCTCTGTCAAGCCCACGGGCTGA
CTCCCGATCAAGTTGTAGCGATTGCGTCGAACATTGGAGGGAAACAAGCATTGGAGACTGTCCAACGGCT
CCTTCCCGTGTTGTGTCAAGCCCACGGTTTGACGCCTGCACAAGTGGTCGCCATCGCCAACAACAACGGC
GGTAAGCAGGCGCTGGAAACAGTACAGCGCCTGCTGCCTGTACTGTGCCAGGATCATGGACTGACACCCG
AACAGGTGGTCGCCATTGCTTCTAACATCGGAGGACGGCCAGCCTTGGAG
