>Addgene plasmid #47167 | TAL3448 | addgene partial sequence | sequence record 68678 | JDS-TALEN-F 5'-TAGGGGTCGGTAAACAGTGG-3'
AGCTTAGGGGGCCTCCGCTCCAGCTCGACACCGGGCAGCTGCTGAAGATCGCGAAGAGAGGGGGAGTAAC
AGCGGTAGAGGCAGTGCACGCCTGGCGCAATGCGCTCACCGGGGCCCCCTTGAACCTGACCCCAGACCAG
GTAGTCGCAATCGCGTCGAACATTGGGGGAAAGCAAGCCCTGGAAACCGTGCAAAGGTTGTTGCCGGTCC
TTTGTCAAGACCACGGCCTTACACCGGAGCAAGTCGTGGCCATTGCATCCCACGACGGTGGCAAACAGGC
TCTTGAGACGGTTCAGAGACTTCTCCCAGTTCTCTGTCAAGCCCACGGGCTGACTCCCGATCAAGTTGTA
GCGATTGCGTCGAACATTGGAGGGAAACAAGCATTGGAGACTGTCCAACGGCTCCTTCCCGTGTTGTGTC
AAGCCCACGGTTTGACGCCTGCACAAGTGGTCGCCATCGCCTCCAATATTGGCGGTAAGCAGGCGCTGGA
AACAGTACAGCGCCTGCTGCCTGTACTGTGCCAGGATCATGGACTGACCCCAGACCAGGTAGTCGCAATC
GCGAACAATAATGGGGGAAAGCAAGCCCTGGAAACCGTGCAAAGGTTGTTGCCGGTCCTTTGTCAAGACC
ACGGCCTTACACCGGAGCAAGTCGTGGCCATTGCAAGCAACATCGGTGGCAAACAGGCTCTTGAGACGGT
TCAGAGACTTCTCCCAGTTCTCTGTCAAGCCCACGGGCTGACTCCCGATCAAGTTGTAGCGATTGCGTC
